>Addgene plasmid #135886 | D73_Ld_262620 | addgene full sequence | sequence record 274856 | Addgene NGS Result
GTGATGCGGTTTTGGCAGTACACCAATGGGCGTGGATAGCGGTTTGACTCACGGGGATTTCCAAGTCTCC
ACCCCATTGACGTCAATGGGAGTTTGTTTTGGCACCAAAATCAACGGGACTTTCCAAAATGTCGTAATAA
CCCCGCCCCGTTGACGCAAATGGGCGGTAGGCGTGTACGGTGGGAGGTCTATATAAGCAGAGCTCGTTTA
GTGAACCGTCAGATCCTCACTCTCTTCCGCATCGCTGTCTGCGAGGGCCAGCTGTTGGGCTCGCGGTTGA
GGACAAACTCTTCGCGGTCTTTCCAGTACTCTTGGATCGGAAACCCGTCGGCCTCCGAACGGTACTCCGC
CACCGAGGGACCTGAGCGAGTCCGCATCGACCGGATCGGAAAACCTCTCGAGAAAGGCGTCTAACCAGTC
ACAGTCGCAAGGTAGGCTGAGCACCGTGGCGGGCGGCAGCGGGTGGCGGTCGGGGTTGTTTCTGGCGGAG
GTGCTGCTGATGATGTAATTAAAGTAGGCGGTCTTGAGACGGCGGATGGTCGAGGTGAGGTGTGGCAGGC
TTGAGATCCAGCTGTTGGGGTGAGTACTCCCTCTCAAAAGCGGGCATTACTTCTGCGCTAAGATTGTCAG
TTTCCAAAAACGAGGAGGATTTGATATTCACCTGGCCCGATCTGGCCATACACTTGAGTGACAATGACAT
CCACTTTGCCTTTCTCTCCACAGGTGTCCACTCCCAGGTCCAAGTTTGCCACCATGGAGTTTCAGACCCA
GGTACTCATGTCCCTGCTGCTCTGCATGTCTGGTGCGGCCGCCGTGTCCATTCCAAGCTTTAATGAATCC
CTTCTGGGCGTAAACGCATTTAACCTTACATGTTTTGACGTGTACATGAGAGGCTTTGGCACGAGTTGGA
TGCCCACCAGATCTTATGCCGCCATCACTGACGGCGGCAATATTAGGTGCAGAACAAACCTGACTGCATT
CGCCTACTCTGGGGTGGTGTGGGCGGACGTAGTGGTAAATCCTGGAGAAGTGCGCCTGGCCAGAACCATT
GAGAAGCCCGATTCTCCTGATATGTGTATCACCAACGCAAGCAGCATTACCGACTGTCATGTTAATGTGT
CTGTTGTAGATCTGCATGCGGATCCCCCTTCTTCCTTGATCGACCTGATACTCGCCCAGGCCAAGACTTA
TGTGAATAACCACGCTTCCGACTACGTCTGCAAGGTGATGGTGCCACGTGGCGAATCTATCATCATGAAC
AACACCTACCCTTACACCCCTGAGAGGAAAGACGAAGGGAGAACAATCGTGCCAGTTTCTGAATCTCCCC
TGATTAGGGCCCTTATGAGCATCGCCAATCGTGTGAGAATCGGGTCCATCAGATTCTTTGTCGGGAGCCA
ACCCCAGCGGATTAGCATTCTGATCTCCCACGTTGGTGGCGCCCATGCTGGTTTTACTGGAGACCTGGTG
CCTACACCAGTGGGTGAAAGCGCCGTCGACTGGGCCCAAGGACTCGTGGATGCTTATATCCAGGGCGTAG
TCCCTCAACCTCTCCCAGTCTATGGGCTCCCTGGTGAGATTAAGGGGCTGGTAGCTGGACTGAACACATC
CCAGACCGTATTTGCGACACTTGACGTCGATGTTAGCATCGCAGCTTCCAGCGCTAACTGGGTGACCATT
TACCTGCAGCCGGGCGTAACCATTGAGAATCTCCGGATTCAGGCGAACTCTGACGGACTCGGCAATCTCC
TCACACACCTCGCGGCACCCGAGGTGGAGAAGCTTATCAACGCTAAGATCGCGACTGTGCTCGCTGCACT
TGCCGGGTCTGCGGGCAGCGGACCCCACGACAATCGGACCGCCAACGGTACCCTGACATTCTCCTTTGGG
GAGAACACAGTTGTGCGGGACAGTCCTCTCCGGCTGCCCGGCGCGCCCGGCAGCCTGCACCACATCCTGG
ACGCCCAGAAGATGCTGTGGAACCACAGGGACAGGAACCTGCCTCCTCTGGCCCCTCTGGGCCCCCACCA
CCATCACCACCATTGAGTCTAGACACGTGATTAATTAAGGATCCCCCGACCTCGACCTCTGGCTAATAAA
GGAAATTTATTTTCATTGCAATAGTGTGTTGGAATTTTTTGTGTCTCTCACTCGGAAGGACATATGGGAG
GGCAAATCATTTGGTCGAGATCCCTCGGAGATCTCTAGCTAGAGGATCGATCCCCGCCCCGGACGAACTA
AACCTGACTACGACATCTCTGCCCCTTCTTCGCGGGGCAGTGCATGTAATCCCTTCAGTTGGTTGGTACA
ACTTGCCAACTGGGCCCTGTTCCACATGTGACACGGGGGGGGACCAAACACAAAGGGGTTCTCTGACTGT
AGTTGACATCCTTATAAATGGATGTGCACATTTGCCAACACTGAGTGGCTTTCATCCTGGAGCAGACTTT
GCAGTCTGTGGACTGCAACACAACATTGCCTTTATGTGTAACTCTTGGCTGAAGCTCTTACACCAATGCT
GGGGGACATGTACCTCCCAGGGGCCCAGGAAGACTACGGGAGGCTACACCAACGTCAATCAGAGGGGCCT
GTGTAGCTACCGATAAGCGGACCCTCAAGAGGGCATTAGCAATAGTGTTTATAAGGCCCCCTTGTTAACC
CTAAACGGGTAGCATATGCTTCCCGGGTAGTAGTATATACTATCCAGACTAACCCTAATTCAATAGCATA
TGTTACCCAACGGGAAGCATATGCTATCGAATTAGGGTTAGTAAAAGGGTCCTAAGGAACAGCGATATCT
CCCACCCCATGAGCTGTCACGGTTTTATTTACATGGGGTCAGGATTCCACGAGGGTAGTGAACCATTTTA
GTCACAAGGGCAGTGGCTGAAGATCAAGGAGCGGGCAGTGAACTCTCCTGAATCTTCGCCTGCTTCTTCA
TTCTCCTTCGTTTAGCTAATAGAATAACTGCTGAGTTGTGAACAGTAAGGTGTATGTGAGGTGCTCGAAA
ACAAGGTTTCAGGTGACGCCCCCAGAATAAAATTTGGACGGGGGGTTCAGTGGTGGCATTGTGCTATGAC
ACCAATATAACCCTCACAAACCCCTTGGGCAATAAATACTAGTGTAGGAATGAAACATTCTGAATATCTT
TAACAATAGAAATCCATGGGGTGGGGACAAGCCGTAAAGACTGGATGTCCATCTCACACGAATTTATGGC
TATGGGCAACACATAATCCTAGTGCAATATGATACTGGGGTTATTAAGATGTGTCCCAGGCAGGGACCAA
GACAGGTGAACCATGTTGTTACACTCTATTTGTAACAAGGGGAAAGAGAGTGGACGCCGACAGCAGCGGA
CTCCACTGGTTGTCTCTAACACCCCCGAAAATTAAACGGGGCTCCACGCCAATGGGGCCCATAAACAAAG
ACAAGTGGCCACTCTTTTTTTTGAAATTGTGGAGTGGGGGCACGCGTCAGCCCCCACACGCCGCCCTGCG
GTTTTGGACTGTAAAATAAGGGTGTAATAACTTGGCTGATTGTAACCCCGCTAACCACTGCGGTCAAACC
ACTTGCCCACAAAACCACTAATGGCACCCCGGGGAATACCTGCATAAGTAGGTGGGCGGGCCAAGATAGG
GGCGCGATTGCTGCGATCTGGAGGACAAATTACACACACTTGCGCCTGAGCGCCAAGCACAGGGTTGTTG
GTCCTCATATTCACGAGGTCGCTGAGAGCACGGTGGGCTAATGTTGCCATGGGTAGCATATACTACCCAA
ATATCTGGATAGCATATGCTATCCTAATCTATATCTGGGTAGCATAGGCTATCCTAATCTATATCTGGGT
AGCATATGCTATCCTAATCTATATCTGGGTAGTATATGCTATCCTAATTTATATCTGGGTAGCATAGGCT
ATCCTAATCTATATCTGGGTAGCATATGCTATCCTAATCTATATCTGGGTAGTATATGCTATCCTAATCT
GTATCCGGGTAGCATATGCTATCCTAATAGAGATTAGGGTAGTATATGCTATCCTAATTTATATCTGGGT
AGCATATACTACCCAAATATCTGGATAGCATATGCTATCCTAATCTATATCTGGGTAGCATATGCTATCC
TAATCTATATCTGGGTAGCATAGGCTATCCTAATCTATATCTGGGTAGCATATGCTATCCTAATCTATAT
CTGGGTAGTATATGCTATCCTAATTTATATCTGGGTAGCATAGGCTATCCTAATCTATATCTGGGTAGCA
TATGCTATCCTAATCTATATCTGGGTAGTATATGCTATCCTAATCTGTATCCGGGTAGCATATGCTATCC
TCATGATAAGCTGTCAAACATGAGAATTTTCTTGAAGACGAAAGGGCCTCGTGATACGCCTATTTTTATA
GGTTAATGTCATGATAATAATGGTTTCTTAGACGTCAGGTGGCACTTTTCGGGGAAATGTGCGCGGAACC
CCTATTTGTTTATTTTTCTAAATACATTCAAATATGTATCCGCTCATGAGACAATAACCCTGATAAATGC
TTCAATAATATTGAAAAAGGAAGAGTATGAGTATTCAACATTTCCGTGTCGCCCTTATTCCCTTTTTTGC
GGCATTTTGCCTTCCTGTTTTTGCTCACCCAGAAACGCTGGTGAAAGTAAAAGATGCTGAAGATCAGTTG
GGTGCACGAGTGGGTTACATCGAACTGGATCTCAACAGCGGTAAGATCCTTGAGAGTTTTCGCCCCGAAG
AACGTTTTCCAATGATGAGCACTTTTAAAGTTCTGCTATGTGGCGCGGTATTATCCCGTGTTGACGCCGG
GCAAGAGCAACTCGGTCGCCGCATACACTATTCTCAGAATGACTTGGTTGAGTACTCACCAGTCACAGAA
AAGCATCTTACGGATGGCATGACAGTAAGAGAATTATGCAGTGCTGCCATAACCATGAGTGATAACACTG
CGGCCAACTTACTTCTGACAACGATCGGAGGACCGAAGGAGCTAACCGCTTTTTTGCACAACATGGGGGA
TCATGTAACTCGCCTTGATCGTTGGGAACCGGAGCTGAATGAAGCCATACCAAACGACGAGCGTGACACC
ACGATGCCTGCAGCAATGGCAACAACGTTGCGCAAACTATTAACTGGCGAACTACTTACTCTAGCTTCCC
GGCAACAATTAATAGACTGGATGGAGGCGGATAAAGTTGCAGGACCACTTCTGCGCTCGGCCCTTCCGGC
TGGCTGGTTTATTGCTGATAAATCTGGAGCCGGTGAGCGTGGGTCTCGCGGTATCATTGCAGCACTGGGG
CCAGATGGTAAGCCCTCCCGTATCGTAGTTATCTACACGACGGGGAGTCAGGCAACTATGGATGAACGAA
ATAGACAGATCGCTGAGATAGGTGCCTCACTGATTAAGCATTGGTAACTGTCAGACCAAGTTTACTCATA
TATACTTTAGATTGATTTAAAACTTCATTTTTAATTTAAAAGGATCTAGGTGAAGATCCTTTTTGATAAT
CTCATGACCAAAATCCCTTAACGTGAGTTTTCGTTCCACTGAGCGTCAGACCCCGTAGAAAAGATCAAAG
GATCTTCTTGAGATCCTTTTTTTCTGCGCGTAATCTGCTGCTTGCAAACAAAAAAACCACCGCTACCAGC
GGTGGTTTGTTTGCCGGATCAAGAGCTACCAACTCTTTTTCCGAAGGTAACTGGCTTCAGCAGAGCGCAG
ATACCAAATACTGTTCTTCTAGTGTAGCCGTAGTTAGGCCACCACTTCAAGAACTCTGTAGCACCGCCTA
CATACCTCGCTCTGCTAATCCTGTTACCAGTGGCTGCTGCCAGTGGCGATAAGTCGTGTCTTACCGGGTT
GGACTCAAGACGATAGTTACCGGATAAGGCGCAGCGGTCGGGCTGAACGGGGGGTTCGTGCACACAGCCC
AGCTTGGAGCGAACGACCTACACCGAACTGAGATACCTACAGCGTGAGCTATGAGAAAGCGCCACGCTTC
CCGAAGGGAGAAAGGCGGACAGGTATCCGGTAAGCGGCAGGGTCGGAACAGGAGAGCGCACGAGGGAGCT
TCCAGGGGGAAACGCCTGGTATCTTTATAGTCCTGTCGGGTTTCGCCACCTCTGACTTGAGCGTCGATTT
TTGTGATGCTCGTCAGGGGGGCGGAGCCTATGGAAAAACGCCAGCAACGCGGCCTTTTTACGGTTCCTGG
CCTTTTGCTGGCCTTTTGCTCACATGTTCTTTCCTGCGTTATCCCCTGATTCTGTGGATAACCGTATTAC
CGCCTTTGAGTGAGCTGATACCGCTCGCCGCAGCCGAACGACCGAGCGCAGCGAGTCAGTGAGCGAGGAA
GCGGAAGAGCGCCCAATACGCAAACCGCCTCTCCCCGCGCGTTGGCCGATTCATTAATGCAGCTGGCACG
ACAGGTTTCCCGACTGGAAAGCGGGCAGTGAGCGCAACGCAATTAATGTGAGTTAGCTCACTCATTAGGC
ACCCCAGGCTTTACACTTTATGCTTCCGGCTCGTATGTTGTGTGGAATTGTGAGCGGATAACAATTTCAC
ACAGGAAACAGCTATGACCATGATTACGCCAAGCTCTAGCTAGAGGTCGACCAATTCTCATGTTTGACAG
CTTATCATCGCAGATCCGGGCAACGTTGTTGCCATTGCTGCAGGCGCAGAACTGGTAGGTATGGAAGATC
TATACATTGAATCAATATTGGCAATTAGCCATATTAGTCATTGGTTATATAGCATAAATCAATATTGGCT
ATTGGCCATTGCATACGTTGTATCTATATCATAATATGTACATTTATATTGGCTCATGTCCAATATGACC
GCCATGTTGACATTGATTATTGACTAGTTATTAATAGTAATCAATTACGGGGTCATTAGTTCATAGCCCA
TATATGGAGTTCCGCGTTACATAACTTACGGTAAATGGCCCGCCTGGCTGACCGCCCAACGACCCCCGCC
CATTGACGTCAATAATGACGTATGTTCCCATAGTAACGCCAATAGGGACTTTCCATTGACGTCAATGGGT
GGAGTATTTACGGTAAACTGCCCACTTGGCAGTACATCAAGTGTATCATATGCCAAGTCCGCCCCCTATT
GACGTCAATGACGGTAAATGGCCCGCCTGGCATTATGCCCAGTACATGACCTTACGGGACTTTCCTACTT
GGCAGTACATCTACGTATTAGTCATCGCTATTACCATG
Features (pLannotate 1.2.2; 17 found; start..end, strand, type, name):
      2..201     +  promoter       CMV promoter: human cytomegalovirus (CMV) immediate early promoter
    269..307     +  misc_feature   Ad SA (fragment): adenovirus major late transcript splice acceptor (Friedrich and Soriano, 1991)
    340..549     -  CDS            PTP (fragment): TERM_ADE02 - Experimental evidence at protein level: Swiss-Prot protein existence level 1. Protein covalently bound to the viral DNA that acts as a primer for viral genomic replication by DNA strand displacement. Assembles on the viral origin of replication in an initiation complex with viral polymerase, DBP, host NFIA and host POU2F1/OCT1. During initiation, the polymerase covalently couples the first dCTP with Ser- 580 of pTP. The terminal protein stimulates the template activity over 20 fold compared to protein-free templates. Neo-synthesized viral genomes are linked to two preterminal prot
    580..669     +  intron         chimeric intron (fragment): chimera between introns from adenovirus and immunoglobulin heavy chain genes
    688..734     +  CDS            IgH signal sequence (fragment): signal sequence from the mouse immunoglobulin heavy chain variable region
   2095..2150    +  polyA_signal   β-globin poly(A) signal: rabbit β-globin polyadenylation signal (Gil and Proudfoot, 1987)
   2664..4345    -  rep_origin     oriP (fragment): Epstein-Barr virus oriP replication origin (Yates et al., 2000)
   4472..4576    +  promoter       AmpR promoter: bla
   4577..5437    +  CDS            AmpR: β-lactamase; bla; confers resistance to ampicillin, carbenicillin, and related antibiotics
   5608..6196    +  rep_origin     ori: high-copy-number ColE1/pMB1/pBR322/pUC origin of replication
   6379..6471    +  CDS            lacI (fragment): lac repressor; lacI; The lac repressor binds to the lac operator to inhibit transcription in E. coli. This inhibition can be relieved by adding lactose or isopropyl-β-D-thiogalactopyranoside (IPTG).
   6484..6505    +  protein_bind   CAP binding site: CAP binding activates transcription in the presence of cAMP. E. coli catabolite activator protein
   6520..6550    +  promoter       lac promoter: promoter for the E. coli lac operon
   6558..6574    +  protein_bind   lac operator: The lac repressor binds to the lac operator to inhibit transcription in E. coli. This inhibition can be relieved by adding lactose or isopropyl-β-D-thiogalactopyranoside (IPTG). lac repressor encoded by lacI
   6644..6660    +  promoter       tet promoter (fragment): E. coli promoter for tetracycline efflux protein gene
   6670..6695    -  CDS            bla(M) (fragment): β-lactamase lacking the signal sequence; bla(M); allows cytosolic expression of β-lactamase
   6869..7248    +  enhancer       CMV enhancer: human cytomegalovirus immediate early enhancer
