[The description below was written by a language model from this plasmid's Addgene catalogue record and pLannotate feature annotations shown in this document.]
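Description:
D73_Ld_262620 is a mammalian expression plasmid built on the pTT3 backbone, designed to produce the extracellular domain of a Leishmania donovani protein as a soluble, secreted recombinant product. In bacteria it is maintained as a high-copy plasmid through a ColE1/pUC-type origin and selected with ampicillin via the β-lactamase gene. The backbone also carries an Epstein-Barr virus oriP fragment, which supports episomal retention in mammalian cells that supply EBNA1, a feature that suits pTT-type vectors to high-yield transient transfection. Short lac, tet and bla fragments detected by the annotation appear to be backbone remnants with no evident role in expression.

Expression is driven by the human CMV immediate-early enhancer and promoter (the enhancer wraps around the origin of the circular map), followed by adenovirus-derived leader and splice sequences and a chimeric intron fragment that promote efficient mRNA processing; the hit to adenoviral terminal protein on the opposite strand most likely reflects this adenoviral leader region rather than an intended coding sequence. A mouse immunoglobulin heavy-chain signal sequence fragment directs the product into the secretory pathway, and a rabbit β-globin polyadenylation signal terminates the transcript. The region between these elements was not annotated, but it corresponds in position to the catalogued 1,116 bp insert, the ectodomain of a putative paraquat-inducible protein A (LDPBK_262620), fused at its C terminus to a biotinylation sequence and a His tag. These tags allow purification by metal affinity and capture on streptavidin after biotinylation. The plasmid belongs to a study of L. donovani cell surface and secreted proteins.
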