Addgene plasmid #135886: D73_Ld_262620
Purpose: Expression of Leishmania donovani ectodomain in mammalian cells
Depositing lab: Gavin Wright. Depositing organization: Wellcome Sanger Institute. Publication: Systematic identification of genes encoding cell surface and secreted proteins that are essential for in vitro growth and infection in Leishmania donovani. Roberts AJ, Ong HB, Clare S, Brandt C, Harcourt K, Franssen SU, Cotton JA, Muller-Sienerth N, Wright GJ. PLoS Pathog. 2022 Feb 24;18(2):e1010364. doi: 10.1371/journal.ppat.1010364. eCollection 2022 Feb. PubMed 35202447.
Backbone
  Vector backbone: pTT3
  Backbone manufacturer: Yves Durocher, NRC
  Backbone size w/o insert (bp): 6132
  Vector type: Mammalian Expression
Growth in bacteria
  Bacterial resistance: Ampicillin, 100 μg/mL
  Growth temperature: 37°C
  Growth strain: DH5alpha
  Copy number: High Copy
Gene/Insert
  Gene/Insert name: Paraquat-inducible protein A, putative (alt name: LDPBK_262620)
  Species: Leishmania donovani
  Insert size (bp): 1116
  Tag / fusion protein: biotinylation sequence and His tag (C terminal on insert)
  Cloning method: Unknown
Terms and licenses: Academic/Nonprofit Terms; Industry Terms: Not Available to Industry
How to cite: D73_Ld_262620 was a gift from Gavin Wright (Addgene plasmid # 135886 ; http://n2t.net/addgene:135886 ; RRID:Addgene_135886)
